Addgene plasmid #80487: pAAVS1-Nst-MCS
Purpose: (Empty Backbone) donor vector for AAVS1 targeting (neomycin selection) with multiple cloning site
Depositing lab: Knut Woltjen. Depositing organization: Kyoto University, Center for iPS Cell Research and Application. Publication: Engineering the AAVS1 locus for consistent and scalable transgene expression in human iPSCs and their differentiated derivatives. Oceguera-Yanez F, Kim SI, Matsumoto T, Tan GW, Xiang L, Hatani T, Kondo T, Ikeya M, Yoshida Y, Inoue H, Woltjen K. Methods. 2015 Dec 18. pii: S1046-2023(15)30181-X. doi: 10.1016/j.ymeth.2015.12.012. PubMed 26707206.
Backbone
  Vector backbone: pBluescript
  Backbone size (bp): 3000
  Modifications to backbone: Homology arms for AAVS1; promoter-less SA-T2A-neo selection cassette; MCS
  Vector type: Mammalian Expression ; donor vector (human)
  Selectable markers: Neomycin (select with G418)
Growth in bacteria
  Bacterial resistance: Ampicillin, 100 μg/mL
  Growth temperature: 37°C
  Growth strain: DH5alpha
  Copy number: High Copy
Gene/Insert
  Cloning method: Restriction Enzyme
Terms and licenses: Academic/Nonprofit Terms; Industry Terms: Not Available to Industry
Depositor comments: Deleted T2 protospacer sequence in HA-R
How to cite: pAAVS1-Nst-MCS was a gift from Knut Woltjen (Addgene plasmid # 80487 ; http://n2t.net/addgene:80487 ; RRID:Addgene_80487)
