[The description below was written by a language model from this plasmid's Addgene catalogue record and pLannotate feature annotations shown in this document.]
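Description:
pAAVS1-Nst-MCS is an empty donor vector for homology-directed targeting of the human AAVS1 safe-harbour locus. It is built on a pBluescript backbone and totals about 5.7 kb in the sequenced record. It is maintained in E. coli as a high-copy plasmid through the ColE1/pUC-type origin and is selected with ampicillin via the bla gene. Backbone remnants include an f1 phage origin, lac promoter/operator elements, a lacZα fragment, and flanking T3 and T7 phage promoters.

The targeting cassette lies between left and right homology arms taken from intron 1 of the human PPP1R12C gene, where AAVS1 is located. Immediately after the left arm comes a splice acceptor, followed according to the catalogue entry by a T2A peptide (not separately annotated in the feature table), the neomycin phosphotransferase coding sequence and a bovine growth hormone polyadenylation signal. Because this selection cassette has no promoter of its own, neo should be expressed only when it is spliced into a transcript from an active host gene. After correct integration that gene is PPP1R12C, so G418 selection enriches for on-target events over random insertions. The multiple cloning site is not annotated either. It presumably occupies the unannotated gap between the poly(A) signal and the right arm, and it accepts a user-supplied expression cassette by restriction cloning; the vector itself provides no promoter for the cargo.

The depositor notes that the T2 protospacer sequence was deleted from the right homology arm. This would be expected to prevent a nuclease directed at that site from cutting the donor or re-cutting the targeted allele. The associated work used such donors for consistent transgene expression in human iPSCs and their differentiated derivatives.
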