Features (pLannotate 1.2.2; 16 found; start..end, strand, type, name):
      1..105     +  promoter       AmpR promoter: bla
    106..966     +  CDS            AmpR: β-lactamase; bla; confers resistance to ampicillin, carbenicillin, and related antibiotics
   1137..1725    +  rep_origin     ori: high-copy-number ColE1/pMB1/pBR322/pUC origin of replication
   1908..2000    +  CDS            lacI (fragment): lac repressor; lacI; The lac repressor binds to the lac operator to inhibit transcription in E. coli. This inhibition can be relieved by adding lactose or isopropyl-β-D-thiogalactopyranoside (IPTG).
   2013..2034    +  protein_bind   CAP binding site: CAP binding activates transcription in the presence of cAMP. E. coli catabolite activator protein
   2049..2079    +  promoter       lac promoter: promoter for the E. coli lac operon
   2087..2103    +  protein_bind   lac operator: The lac repressor binds to the lac operator to inhibit transcription in E. coli. This inhibition can be relieved by adding lactose or isopropyl-β-D-thiogalactopyranoside (IPTG). lac repressor encoded by lacI
   2148..2166    +  promoter       T3 promoter: promoter for bacteriophage T3 RNA polymerase
   2179..2982    +  misc_feature   HA-L: left homology arm from the adeno-associated virus integration site (AAVS1) within intron 1 of the human PPP1R12C gene
   2989..3014    +  misc_feature   SA: splice acceptor site
   3107..3898    +  CDS            neo: KKA2_KLEPN - Also known as kan, nptII. Experimental evidence at protein level: Swiss-Prot protein existence level 1. Resistance to kanamycin, neomycin, paromomycin, ribostamycin, butirosin and gentamicin B. From Klebsiella pneumoniae.
   3927..4151    +  polyA_signal   bGH poly(A) signal: bovine growth hormone polyadenylation signal
   4354..4883    +  misc_feature   HA-R: right homology arm from the adeno-associated virus integration site (AAVS1) within intron 1 of the human PPP1R12C gene
   5030..5048    -  promoter       T7 promoter: promoter for bacteriophage T7 RNA polymerase
   5051..5208    +  CDS            lacZα (fragment): LacZα fragment of β-galactosidase; lacZ fragment
   5213..5641    +  rep_origin     f1 ori (sequence partly withheld): f1 bacteriophage origin of replication; arrow indicates direction of (+) strand synthesis
>Addgene plasmid #80487 | pAAVS1-Nst-MCS | addgene full sequence | sequence record 497816 | Addgene Long Read Sequencing Result
CGCGGAACCCCTATTTGTTTATTTTTCTAAATACATTCAAATATGTATCCGCTCATGAGACAATAACCCT
GATAAATGCTTCAATAATATTGAAAAAGGAAGAGTATGAGTATTCAACATTTCCGTGTCGCCCTTATTCC
CTTTTTTGCGGCATTTTGCCTTCCTGTTTTTGCTCACCCAGAAACGCTGGTGAAAGTAAAAGATGCTGAA
GATCAGTTGGGTGCACGAGTGGGTTACATCGAACTGGATCTCAACAGCGGTAAGATCCTTGAGAGTTTTC
GCCCCGAAGAACGTTTTCCAATGATGAGCACTTTTAAAGTTCTGCTATGTGGCGCGGTATTATCCCGTAT
TGACGCCGGGCAAGAGCAACTCGGTCGCCGCATACACTATTCTCAGAATGACTTGGTTGAGTACTCACCA
GTCACAGAAAAGCATCTTACGGATGGCATGACAGTAAGAGAATTATGCAGTGCTGCCATAACCATGAGTG
ATAACACTGCGGCCAACTTACTTCTGACAACGATCGGAGGACCGAAGGAGCTAACCGCTTTTTTGCACAA
CATGGGGGATCATGTAACTCGCCTTGATCGTTGGGAACCGGAGCTGAATGAAGCCATACCAAACGACGAG
CGTGACACCACGATGCCTGTAGCAATGGCAACAACGTTGCGCAAACTATTAACTGGCGAACTACTTACTC
TAGCTTCCCGGCAACAATTAATAGACTGGATGGAGGCGGATAAAGTTGCAGGACCACTTCTGCGCTCGGC
CCTTCCGGCTGGCTGGTTTATTGCTGATAAATCTGGAGCCGGTGAGCGTGGGTCTCGCGGTATCATTGCA
GCACTGGGGCCAGATGGTAAGCCCTCCCGTATCGTAGTTATCTACACGACGGGGAGTCAGGCAACTATGG
ATGAACGAAATAGACAGATCGCTGAGATAGGTGCCTCACTGATTAAGCATTGGTAACTGTCAGACCAAGT
TTACTCATATATACTTTAGATTGATTTAAAACTTCATTTTTAATTTAAAAGGATCTAGGTGAAGATCCTT
TTTGATAATCTCATGACCAAAATCCCTTAACGTGAGTTTTCGTTCCACTGAGCGTCAAACCCCGTAGAAA
AGATCAAAGGATCTTCTTGAGATCCTTTTTTTCTGCGCGTAATCTGCTGCTTGCAAACAAAAAAACCACC
GCTACCAGCGGTGGTTTGTTTGCCGGATCAAGAGCTACCAACTCTTTTTCCGAAGGTAACTGGCTTCAGC
AGAGCGCAGATACCAAATACTGTTCTTCTAGTGTAGCCGTAGTTAGGCCACCACTTCAAGAACTCTGTAG
CACCGCCTACATACCTCGCTCTGCTAATCCTGTTACCAGTGGCTGCTGCCAGTGGCGATAAGTCGTGTCT
TACCGGGTTGGACTCAAGACGATAGTTACCGGATAAGGCGCAGCGGTCGGGCTGAACGGGGGGTTCGTGC
ACACAGCCCAGCTTGGAGCGAACGACCTACACCGAACTGAGATACCTACAGCGTGAGCTATGAGAAAGCG
CCACGCTTCCCGAAGGGAGAAAGGCGGACAGGTATCCGGTAAGCGGCAGGGTCGGAACAGGAGAGCGCAC
GAGGGAGCTTCCAGGGGGAAACGCCTGGTATCTTTATAGTCCTGTCGGGTTTCGCCACCTCTGACTTGAG
CGTCGATTTTTGTGATGCTCGTCAGGGGGGCGGAGCCTATGGAAAAACGCCAGCAACGCGGCCTTTTTAC
GGTTCCTGGCCTTTTGCTGGCCTTTTGCTCACATGTTCTTTCCTGCGTTATCCCCTGATTCTGTGGATAA
CCGTATTACCGCCTTTGAGTGAGCTGATACCGCTCGCCGCAGCCGAACGACCGAGCGCAGCGAGTCAGTG
AGCGAGGAAGCGGAAGAGCGCCCAATACGCAAACCGCCTCTCCCCGCGCGTTGGCCGATTCATTAATGCA
GCTGGCACGACAGGTTTCCCGACTGGAAAGCGGGCAGTGAGCGCAACGCAATTAATGTGAGTTAGCTCAC
TCATTAGGCACCCCAGGCTTTACACTTTATGCTTCCGGCTCGTATGTTGTGTGGAATTGTGAGCGGATAA
CAATTTCACACAGGAAACAGCTATGACCATGATTACGCCAAGCTCGAAATTAACCCTCACTAAAGGGAAC
AAAAGCTGTGCTTTCTCTGACCAGCATTCTCTCCCCTGGGCCTGTGCCGCTTTCTGTCTGCAGCTTGTGG
CCTGGGTCACCTCTACGGCTGGCCCAGATCCTTCCCTGCCGCCTCCTTCAGGTTCCGTCTTCCTCCACTC
CCTCTTCCCCTTGCTCTCTGCTGTGTTGCTGCCCAAGGATGCTCTTTCCGGAGCACTTCCTTCTCGGCGC
TGCACCACGTGATGTCCTCTGAGCGGATCCTCCCCGTGTCTGGGTCCTCTCCGGGCATCTCTCCTCCCTC
ACCCAACCCCATGCCGTCTTCACTCGCTGGGTTCCCTTTTCCTTCTCCTTCTGGGGCCTGTGCCATCTCT
CGTTTCTTAGGATGGCCTTCTCCGACGGATGTCTCCCTTGCGTCCCGCCTCCCCTTCTTGTAGGCCTGCA
TCATCACCGTTTTTCTGGACAACCCCAAAGTACCCCGTCTCCCTGGCTTTAGCCACCTCTCCATCCTCTT
GCTTTCTTTGCCTGGACACCCCGTTCTCCTGTGGATTCGGGTCACCTCTCACTCCTTTCATTTGGGCAGC
TCCCCTACCCCCCTTACCTCTCTAGTCTGTGCTAGCTCTTCCAGCCCCCTGTCATGGCATCTTCCAGGGG
TCCGAGAGCTCAGCTAGTCTTCTTCCTCCAACCCGGGCCCCTATGTCCACTTCAGGACAGCATGTTTGCT
GCCTCCAGGGATCCTGTGTCCCCGAGCTGGGACCACCTTATATTCCCAGGGCCGGTTAATGTGGCTCTGG
TTCTGGGTACTTTTATCTGTCCCCTCCACCCCACAGTGGGGCAAGCTTCTGACCTCTTCTCTTCCTCCCA
CAGGGCCTCGAGAGATCTGGCAGCGGAGAGGGCAGAGGAAGTCTTCTAACATGCGGTGACGTGGAGGAGA
ATCCCGGCCCTAGGCTCGAGGGTACCATGATTGAACAAGATGGATTGCACGCAGGTTCTCCGGCCGCTTG
GGTGGAGAGGCTATTCGGCTATGACTGGGCACAACAGACAATCGGCTGCTCTGATGCCGCCGTGTTCCGG
CTGTCAGCGCAGGGGCGCCCGGTTCTTTTTGTCAAGACCGACCTGTCCGGTGCCCTGAATGAACTGCAGG
ACGAGGCAGCGCGGCTATCGTGGCTGGCCACGACGGGCGTTCCTTGCGCAGCTGTGCTCGACGTTGTCAC
TGAAGCGGGAAGGGACTGGCTGCTATTGGGCGAAGTGCCGGGGCAGGATCTCCTGTCATCTCACCTTGCT
CCTGCCGAGAAAGTATCCATCATGGCTGATGCAATGCGGCGGCTGCATACGCTTGATCCGGCTACCTGCC
CATTCGACCACCAAGCGAAACATCGCATCGAGCGAGCACGTACTCGGATGGAAGCCGGTCTTGTCGATCA
GGATGATCTGGACGAAGAGCATCAGGGGCTCGCGCCAGCCGAACTGTTCGCCAGGCTCAAGGCGCGCATG
CCCGACGGCGAGGATCTCGTCGTGACCCATGGCGATGCCTGCTTGCCGAATATCATGGTGGAAAATGGCC
GCTTTTCTGGATTCATCGACTGTGGCCGGCTGGGTGTGGCGGACCGCTATCAGGACATAGCGTTGGCTAC
CCGTGATATTGCTGAAGAGCTTGGCGGCGAATGGGCTGACCGCTTCCTCGTGCTTTACGGTATCGCCGCT
CCCGATTCGCAGCGCATCGCCTTCTATCGCCTTCTTGACGAGTTCTTCTGAGTTTAAACCCGCTGATCAG
CCTCGACTGTGCCTTCTAGTTGCCAGCCATCTGTTGTTTGCCCCTCCCCCGTGCCTTCCTTGACCCTGGA
AGGTGCCACTCCCACTGTCCTTTCCTAATAAAATGAGGAAATTGCATCGCATTGTCTGAGTAGGTGTCAT
TCTATTCTGGGGGGTGGGGTGGGGCAGGACAGCAAGGGGGAGGATTGGGAAGACAATAGCAGGCATGCTG
GGGATGCGGTGGGCTCTATGGACTAGTATTAATTAAATCTAGAAGTCGACAGTACTAAGCTTTGACAGAA
AAGCCCCATCCTTAGGCCTCCTCCTTCCTAGTCTCCTGATATTGGGTCTAACCCCCACCTCCTGTTAGGC
AGATTCCTTATCTGGTGACACACCCCCATTTCCTGGAGCCATCTCTCTCCTTGCCAGAACCTCTAAGGTT
TGCTTACGATGGAGCCAGAGAGGATCCTGGGAGGGAGAGCTTGGCAGGGGGTGGGAGGGAAGGGGGGGAT
GCGTGACCTGCCCGGTTCTCAGTGGCCACCCTGCGCTACCCTCTCCCAGAACCTGAGCTGCTCTGACGCG
GCTGTCTGGTGCGTTTCACTGATCCTGGTGCTGCAGCTTCCTTACACTTCCCAAGAGGAGAAGCAGTTTG
GAAAAACAAAATCAGAATAAGTTGGTCCTGAGTTCTAACTTTGGCTCTTCACCTTTCTAGTCCCCAATTT
ATATTGTTCCTCCGTGCGTCAGTTTTACCTGTGAGATAAGGCCAGTAGCCAGCCCCGTCCTGGCAGGGCT
GTGGTGAGGAGGGGGGTGTCCGTGTGGAAAACTCCCTTTGTGAGAATGGTGCGTCCTAGGTGTTCACCAG
GTCGTGGCCGCCTCTACTCCCTTTCTCTTTCTCCATCCTTCTTTCCTTAAAGAGTCCCCAGTGCTATCTG
GGACATATTCCTCCGCCCAGAGCAGGGTCCCGCTTCCCTAAGGCCCTGCTCTGGGCTTCTGGGTTTGAGT
CCTTGGCAAGCCCAGGAGAGGCGCTCAGGCTTCCCTGTCCCCCTTCCTCGTCCACCATCTCATGCCCCTG
GCTCTCCTGCCCCTTCCCTACAGGGGTTCCTGGCTCTGCTCTAGCGATCGCCAATTCGCCCTATAGTGAG
TCGTATTACAATTCACTGGCCGTCGTTTTACAACGTCGTGACTGGGAAAACCCTGGCGTTACCCAACTTA
ATCGCCTTGCAGCACATCCCCCTTTCGCCAGCTGGCGTAATAGCGAAGAGGCCCGCACCGATCGCCCTTC
CCAACAGTTGCGCAGCCTGAATGGCGAATGGG
[124 nt withheld, positions 5213-5336]
C
[91 nt withheld, positions 5338-5428]
A
[49 nt withheld, positions 5430-5478]
CCTTTGACGTTGGAGTCCACGTTCTTT
[37 nt withheld, positions 5506-5542]
ACCCTATCTCGGTCTATTCTTTTGATTTATAAGGGATTTTGCCGATTTCGGCCTATTGGTTAAAAAATGA
GCTGATTTAACAAAAATTTAACGCGAATTTTAACAAAATATTAACGCTTACAATTTAGGTGGCACTTTTC
GGGGAAATGTG
