>Addgene plasmid #80487 | pAAVS1-Nst-MCS | addgene partial sequence | sequence record 153688 | T3 5'-GCAATTAACCCTCACTAAAGG-3'
AGCATTCTCTCCCCTGGGCCTGTGCCGCTTTCTGTCTGCAGCTTGTGGCCTGGGTCACCTCTACGGCTGG
CCCAGATCCTTCCCTGCCGCCTCCTTCAGGTTCCGTCTTCCTCCACTCCCTCTTCCCCTTGCTCTCTGCT
GTGTTGCTGCCCAAGGATGCTCTTTCCGGAGCACTTCCTTCTCGGCGCTGCACCACGTGATGTCCTCTGA
GCGGATCCTCCCCGTGTCTGGGTCCTCTCCGGGCATCTCTCCTCCCTCACCCAACCCCATGCCGTCTTCA
CTCGCTGGGTTCCCTTTTCCTTCTCCTTCTGGGGCCTGTGCCATCTCTCGTTTCTTAGGATGGCCTTCTC
CGACGGATGTCTCCCTTGCGTCCCGCCTCCCCTTCTTGTAGGCCTGCATCATCACCGTTTTTCTGGACAA
CCCCAAAGTACCCCGTCTCCCTGGCTTTAGCCACCTCTCCATCCTCTTGCTTTCTTTGCCTGGACACCCC
GTTCTCCTGTGGATTCGGGTCACCTCTCACTCCTTTCATTTGGGCAGCTCCCCTACCCCCCTTACCTCTC
TAGTCTGTGCTAGCTCTTCCAGCCCCCTGTCATGGCATCTTCCAGGGGTCCGAGAGCTCAGCTAGTCTTC
TTCCTCCAACCCGGGCCCCTATGTCCACTTCAGGACAGCATGTTTGCTGCCTCCAGGGATCCTGTGTCCC
CGAGCTGGGACCACCTTATATTCCCAGGGCCGGTTAATGTGGCTCTGGTTCTGGGTACTTTTATCTGTCC
CCTCCACCCCACAGTGGGGCAAGCTTCTGACCTCTTCTCTTCCTCCCACAGGGCCTCGAGAGATCTGGCA
GCGG
