>Addgene plasmid #80487 | pAAVS1-Nst-MCS | addgene partial sequence | sequence record 153690 | T7 5'-TAATACGACTCACTATAGGG-3'
CCTGTAGGGAAGGGGCAGGAGAGCCAGGGGCATGAGATGGTGGACGAGGAAGGGGGACAGGGAAGCCTGA
GCGCCTCTCCTGGGCTTGCCAAGGACTCAAACCCAGAAGCCCAGAGCAGGGCCTTAGGGAAGCGGGACCC
TGCTCTGGGCGGAGGAATATGTCCCAGATAGCACTGGGGACTCTTTAAGGAAAGAAGGATGGAGAAAGAG
AAAGGGAGTAGAGGCGGCCACGACCTGGTGAACACCTAGGACGCACCATTCTCACAAAGGGAGTTTTCCA
CACGGACACCCCCCTCCTCACCACAGCCCTGCCAGGACGGGGCTGGCTACTGGCCTTATCTCACAGGTAA
AACTGACGCACGGAGGAACAATATAAATTGGGGACTAGAAAGGTGAAGAGCCAAAGTTAGAACTCAGGAC
CAACTTATTCTGATTTTGTTTTTCCAAACTGCTTCTCCTCTTGGGAAGTGTAAGGAAGCTGCAGCACCAG
GATCAGTGAAACGCACCAGACAGCCGCGTCAGAGCAGCTCAGGTTCTGGGAGAGGGTAGCGCAGGGTGGC
CACTGAGAACCGGGCAGGTCACGCATCCCCCCCTTCCCTCCCACCCCCTGCCAAGCTCTCCCTCCCAGGA
TCCTCTCTGGCTCCATCGTAAGCAAACCTTAGAGGTTCTGGCAAGGAGAGAGATGGCTCCAGGAAATGGG
GGTGTGTCACCAGATAAGGAATCTGCCTAACAGGAGGTGGGGGTTAGACCCAATATCAGGAGACTAGGAA
GGAGGAGGCCTAAGGATGGGGCTTTTCTGTCAAAGCTTAGTACTGTCGACTTCTAGATTTAATTAATACT
A
