>Addgene plasmid #80487 | pAAVS1-Nst-MCS | addgene partial sequence | sequence record 155340 | Mombaerts-T567 5'-AGTATCCATCATGGCTGATG-3'
GGAAGCCGGTCTTGTCGATCAGGATGATCTGGACGAAGAGCATCAGGGGCTCGCGCCAGCCGAACTGTTC
GCCAGGCTCAAGGCGCGCATGCCCGACGGCGAGGATCTCGTCGTGACCCATGGCGATGCCTGCTTGCCGA
ATATCATGGTGGAAAATGGCCGCTTTTCTGGATTCATCGACTGTGGCCGGCTGGGTGTGGCGGACCGCTA
TCAGGACATAGCGTTGGCTACCCGTGATATTGCTGAAGAGCTTGGCGGCGAATGGGCTGACCGCTTCCTC
GTGCTTTACGGTATCGCCGCTCCCGATTCGCAGCGCATCGCCTTCTATCGCCTTCTTGACGAGTTCTTCT
GAGTTTAAACCCGCTGATCAGCCTCGACTGTGCCTTCTAGTTGCCAGCCATCTGTTGTTTGCCCCTCCCC
CGTGCCTTCCTTGACCCTGGAAGGTGCCACTCCCACTGTCCTTTCCTAATAAAATGAGGAAATTGCATCG
CATTGTCTGAGTAGGTGTCATTCTATTCTGGGGGGTGGGGTGGGGCAGG
