LOCUS       Exported 5693 bp ds-DNA circular SYN 12-MAY-2021
DEFINITION  donor vector for AAVS1 targeting (neomycin selection) with multiple
            cloning site.
ACCESSION   .
VERSION     .
KEYWORDS    pAAVS1-Nst-MCS
SOURCE      synthetic DNA construct
  ORGANISM  synthetic DNA construct
REFERENCE   1 (bases 1 to 5693)
  AUTHORS   Oceguera-Yanez F, Kim SI, Matsumoto T, Tan GW, Xiang L, Hatani T,
            Kondo T, Ikeya M, Yoshida Y, Inoue H, Woltjen K
  TITLE     Engineering the AAVS1 locus for consistent and scalable transgene
            expression in human iPSCs and their differentiated derivatives.
  JOURNAL   Methods. 2015 Dec 18. pii: S1046-2023(15)30181-X. doi:
            10.1016/j.ymeth.2015.12.012.
  PUBMED    26707206
REFERENCE   2 (bases 1 to 5693)
  AUTHORS   .
  TITLE     Direct Submission
  JOURNAL   Exported May 12, 2021 from SnapGene Server 1.1.58
            http://www.snapgene.com
FEATURES             Location/Qualifiers
     source          1..5693
                     /organism="synthetic DNA construct"
                     /mol_type="other DNA"
     promoter        21..125
                     /gene="bla"
                     /label=AmpR promoter
     CDS             126..986
                     /codon_start=1
                     /gene="bla"
                     /product="beta-lactamase"
                     /label=AmpR
                     /note="confers resistance to ampicillin, carbenicillin, and
                     related antibiotics"
                     /translation="MSIQHFRVALIPFFAAFCLPVFAHPETLVKVKDAEDQLGARVGYI
                     ELDLNSGKILESFRPEERFPMMSTFKVLLCGAVLSRIDAGQEQLGRRIHYSQNDLVEYS
                     PVTEKHLTDGMTVRELCSAAITMSDNTAANLLLTTIGGPKELTAFLHNMGDHVTRLDRW
                     EPELNEAIPNDERDTTMPVAMATTLRKLLTGELLTLASRQQLIDWMEADKVAGPLLRSA
                     LPAGWFIADKSGAGERGSRGIIAALGPDGKPSRIVVIYTTGSQATMDERNRQIAEIGAS
                     LIKHW"
     primer_bind     complement(344..363)
                     /label=Amp-R
                     /note="Ampicillin resistance gene, reverse primer"
     rep_origin      1157..1745
                     /direction=RIGHT
                     /label=ori
                     /note="high-copy-number ColE1/pMB1/pBR322/pUC origin of
                     replication"
     primer_bind     1646..1665
                     /label=pBR322ori-F
                     /note="pBR322 origin, forward primer"
     primer_bind     1899..1916
                     /label=L4440
                     /note="L4440 vector, forward primer"
     protein_bind    2033..2054
                     /label=CAP binding site
                     /bound_moiety="E. coli catabolite activator protein"
                     /note="CAP binding activates transcription in the presence
                     of cAMP."
     promoter        2069..2099
                     /label=lac promoter
                     /note="promoter for the E. coli lac operon"
     protein_bind    2107..2123
                     /label=lac operator
                     /bound_moiety="lac repressor encoded by lacI"
                     /note="The lac repressor binds to the lac operator to
                     inhibit transcription in E. coli. This inhibition can be
                     relieved by adding lactose or
                     isopropyl-beta-D-thiogalactopyranoside (IPTG)."
     primer_bind     2112..2134
                     /label=M13/pUC Reverse
                     /note="In lacZ gene"
     primer_bind     2131..2147
                     /label=M13 rev
                     /note="common sequencing primer, one of multiple similar
                     variants"
     primer_bind     2131..2147
                     /label=M13 Reverse
                     /note="In lacZ gene. Also called M13-rev"
     promoter        2168..2186
                     /label=T3 promoter
                     /note="promoter for bacteriophage T3 RNA polymerase"
     misc_feature    2199..3002
                     /label=HA-L
                     /note="left homology arm from the adeno-associated virus
                     integration site (AAVS1) within intron 1 of the human
                     PPP1R12C gene"
     misc_feature    3009..3034
                     /label=SA
                     /note="splice acceptor site"
     CDS             3058..3111
                     /codon_start=1
                     /product="2A peptide from Thosea asigna virus capsid
                     protein"
                     /label=T2A
                     /note="Eukaryotic ribosomes fail to insert a peptide bond
                     between the Gly and Pro residues, yielding separate
                     polypeptides."
                     /translation="EGRGSLLTCGDVEENPGP"
     CDS             3127..3921
                     /codon_start=1
                     /gene="aph(3')-II (or nptII)"
                     /product="aminoglycoside phosphotransferase from Tn5"
                     /label=NeoR/KanR
                     /note="confers resistance to neomycin, kanamycin, and G418
                     (Geneticin(R))"
                     /translation="MIEQDGLHAGSPAAWVERLFGYDWAQQTIGCSDAAVFRLSAQGRP
                     VLFVKTDLSGALNELQDEAARLSWLATTGVPCAAVLDVVTEAGRDWLLLGEVPGQDLLS
                     SHLAPAEKVSIMADAMRRLHTLDPATCPFDHQAKHRIERARTRMEAGLVDQDDLDEEHQ
                     GLAPAELFARLKARMPDGEDLVVTHGDACLPNIMVENGRFSGFIDCGRLGVADRYQDIA
                     LATRDIAEELGGEWADRFLVLYGIAAPDSQRIAFYRLLDEFF"
     primer_bind     complement(3181..3200)
                     /label=Neo-R
                     /note="Neomycin resistance gene, reverse primer"
     primer_bind     3791..3810
                     /label=Neo-F
                     /note="Neomycin resistance gene, forward primer"
     primer_bind     complement(3941..3958)
                     /label=BGH-rev
                     /note="Bovine growth hormone terminator, reverse primer.
                     Also called BGH reverse"
     polyA_signal    3947..4171
                     /label=bGH poly(A) signal
                     /note="bovine growth hormone polyadenylation signal"
     misc_feature    4374..4903
                     /label=HA-R
                     /note="right homology arm from the adeno-associated virus
                     integration site (AAVS1) within intron 1 of the human
                     PPP1R12C gene"
     primer_bind     complement(5049..5068)
                     /label=T7
                     /note="T7 promoter, forward primer"
     promoter        complement(5050..5068)
                     /label=T7 promoter
                     /note="promoter for bacteriophage T7 RNA polymerase"
     primer_bind     complement(5075..5092)
                     /label=M13 Forward
                     /note="In lacZ gene. Also called M13-F20 or M13 (-21)
                     Forward"
     primer_bind     complement(5075..5091)
                     /label=M13 fwd
                     /note="common sequencing primer, one of multiple similar
                     variants"
     primer_bind     complement(5084..5106)
                     /label=M13/pUC Forward
                     /note="In lacZ gene"
     rep_origin      5233..5688
                     /direction=RIGHT
                     /label=f1 ori
                     /note="f1 bacteriophage origin of replication; arrow
                     indicates direction of (+) strand synthesis"
     primer_bind     complement(5320..5339)
                     /label=F1ori-R
                     /note="F1 origin, reverse primer"
     primer_bind     5530..5551
                     /label=F1ori-F
                     /note="F1 origin, forward primer"
ORIGIN
        1 gcacttttcg gggaaatgtg cgcggaaccc ctatttgttt atttttctaa atacattcaa
       61 atatgtatcc gctcatgaga caataaccct gataaatgct tcaataatat tgaaaaagga
      121 agagtatgag tattcaacat ttccgtgtcg cccttattcc cttttttgcg gcattttgcc
      181 ttcctgtttt tgctcaccca gaaacgctgg tgaaagtaaa agatgctgaa gatcagttgg
      241 gtgcacgagt gggttacatc gaactggatc tcaacagcgg taagatcctt gagagttttc
      301 gccccgaaga acgttttcca atgatgagca cttttaaagt tctgctatgt ggcgcggtat
      361 tatcccgtat tgacgccggg caagagcaac tcggtcgccg catacactat tctcagaatg
      421 acttggttga gtactcacca gtcacagaaa agcatcttac ggatggcatg acagtaagag
      481 aattatgcag tgctgccata accatgagtg ataacactgc ggccaactta cttctgacaa
      541 cgatcggagg accgaaggag ctaaccgctt ttttgcacaa catgggggat catgtaactc
      601 gccttgatcg ttgggaaccg gagctgaatg aagccatacc aaacgacgag cgtgacacca
      661 cgatgcctgt agcaatggca acaacgttgc gcaaactatt aactggcgaa ctacttactc
      721 tagcttcccg gcaacaatta atagactgga tggaggcgga taaagttgca ggaccacttc
      781 tgcgctcggc ccttccggct ggctggttta ttgctgataa atctggagcc ggtgagcgtg
      841 ggtctcgcgg tatcattgca gcactggggc cagatggtaa gccctcccgt atcgtagtta
      901 tctacacgac ggggagtcag gcaactatgg atgaacgaaa tagacagatc gctgagatag
      961 gtgcctcact gattaagcat tggtaactgt cagaccaagt ttactcatat atactttaga
     1021 ttgatttaaa acttcatttt taatttaaaa ggatctaggt gaagatcctt tttgataatc
     1081 tcatgaccaa aatcccttaa cgtgagtttt cgttccactg agcgtcagac cccgtagaaa
     1141 agatcaaagg atcttcttga gatccttttt ttctgcgcgt aatctgctgc ttgcaaacaa
     1201 aaaaaccacc gctaccagcg gtggtttgtt tgccggatca agagctacca actctttttc
     1261 cgaaggtaac tggcttcagc agagcgcaga taccaaatac tgtccttcta gtgtagccgt
     1321 agttaggcca ccacttcaag aactctgtag caccgcctac atacctcgct ctgctaatcc
     1381 tgttaccagt ggctgctgcc agtggcgata agtcgtgtct taccgggttg gactcaagac
     1441 gatagttacc ggataaggcg cagcggtcgg gctgaacggg gggttcgtgc acacagccca
     1501 gcttggagcg aacgacctac accgaactga gatacctaca gcgtgagcta tgagaaagcg
     1561 ccacgcttcc cgaagggaga aaggcggaca ggtatccggt aagcggcagg gtcggaacag
     1621 gagagcgcac gagggagctt ccagggggaa acgcctggta tctttatagt cctgtcgggt
     1681 ttcgccacct ctgacttgag cgtcgatttt tgtgatgctc gtcagggggg cggagcctat
     1741 ggaaaaacgc cagcaacgcg gcctttttac ggttcctggc cttttgctgg ccttttgctc
     1801 acatgttctt tcctgcgtta tcccctgatt ctgtggataa ccgtattacc gcctttgagt
     1861 gagctgatac cgctcgccgc agccgaacga ccgagcgcag cgagtcagtg agcgaggaag
     1921 cggaagagcg cccaatacgc aaaccgcctc tccccgcgcg ttggccgatt cattaatgca
     1981 gctggcacga caggtttccc gactggaaag cgggcagtga gcgcaacgca attaatgtga
     2041 gttagctcac tcattaggca ccccaggctt tacactttat gcttccggct cgtatgttgt
     2101 gtggaattgt gagcggataa caatttcaca caggaaacag ctatgaccat gattacgcca
     2161 agctcgaaat taaccctcac taaagggaac aaaagctgtg ctttctctga ccagcattct
     2221 ctcccctggg cctgtgccgc tttctgtctg cagcttgtgg cctgggtcac ctctacggct
     2281 ggcccagatc cttccctgcc gcctccttca ggttccgtct tcctccactc cctcttcccc
     2341 ttgctctctg ctgtgttgct gcccaaggat gctctttccg gagcacttcc ttctcggcgc
     2401 tgcaccacgt gatgtcctct gagcggatcc tccccgtgtc tgggtcctct ccgggcatct
     2461 ctcctccctc acccaacccc atgccgtctt cactcgctgg gttccctttt ccttctcctt
     2521 ctggggcctg tgccatctct cgtttcttag gatggccttc tccgacggat gtctcccttg
     2581 cgtcccgcct ccccttcttg taggcctgca tcatcaccgt ttttctggac aaccccaaag
     2641 taccccgtct ccctggcttt agccacctct ccatcctctt gctttctttg cctggacacc
     2701 ccgttctcct gtggattcgg gtcacctctc actcctttca tttgggcagc tcccctaccc
     2761 cccttacctc tctagtctgt gctagctctt ccagccccct gtcatggcat cttccagggg
     2821 tccgagagct cagctagtct tcttcctcca acccgggccc ctatgtccac ttcaggacag
     2881 catgtttgct gcctccaggg atcctgtgtc cccgagctgg gaccacctta tattcccagg
     2941 gccggttaat gtggctctgg ttctgggtac ttttatctgt cccctccacc ccacagtggg
     3001 gcaagcttct gacctcttct cttcctccca cagggcctcg agagatctgg cagcggagag
     3061 ggcagaggaa gtcttctaac atgcggtgac gtggaggaga atcccggccc taggctcgag
     3121 ggtaccatga ttgaacaaga tggattgcac gcaggttctc cggccgcttg ggtggagagg
     3181 ctattcggct atgactgggc acaacagaca atcggctgct ctgatgccgc cgtgttccgg
     3241 ctgtcagcgc aggggcgccc ggttcttttt gtcaagaccg acctgtccgg tgccctgaat
     3301 gaactgcagg acgaggcagc gcggctatcg tggctggcca cgacgggcgt tccttgcgca
     3361 gctgtgctcg acgttgtcac tgaagcggga agggactggc tgctattggg cgaagtgccg
     3421 gggcaggatc tcctgtcatc tcaccttgct cctgccgaga aagtatccat catggctgat
     3481 gcaatgcggc ggctgcatac gcttgatccg gctacctgcc cattcgacca ccaagcgaaa
     3541 catcgcatcg agcgagcacg tactcggatg gaagccggtc ttgtcgatca ggatgatctg
     3601 gacgaagagc atcaggggct cgcgccagcc gaactgttcg ccaggctcaa ggcgcgcatg
     3661 cccgacggcg aggatctcgt cgtgacccat ggcgatgcct gcttgccgaa tatcatggtg
     3721 gaaaatggcc gcttttctgg attcatcgac tgtggccggc tgggtgtggc ggaccgctat
     3781 caggacatag cgttggctac ccgtgatatt gctgaagagc ttggcggcga atgggctgac
     3841 cgcttcctcg tgctttacgg tatcgccgct cccgattcgc agcgcatcgc cttctatcgc
     3901 cttcttgacg agttcttctg agtttaaacc cgctgatcag cctcgactgt gccttctagt
     3961 tgccagccat ctgttgtttg cccctccccc gtgccttcct tgaccctgga aggtgccact
     4021 cccactgtcc tttcctaata aaatgaggaa attgcatcgc attgtctgag taggtgtcat
     4081 tctattctgg ggggtggggt ggggcaggac agcaaggggg aggattggga agacaatagc
     4141 aggcatgctg gggatgcggt gggctctatg gactagtatt aattaaatct agaagtcgac
     4201 agtactaagc tttgacagaa aagccccatc cttaggcctc ctccttccta gtctcctgat
     4261 attgggtcta acccccacct cctgttaggc agattcctta tctggtgaca cacccccatt
     4321 tcctggagcc atctctctcc ttgccagaac ctctaaggtt tgcttacgat ggagccagag
     4381 aggatcctgg gagggagagc ttggcagggg gtgggaggga agggggggat gcgtgacctg
     4441 cccggttctc agtggccacc ctgcgctacc ctctcccaga acctgagctg ctctgacgcg
     4501 gctgtctggt gcgtttcact gatcctggtg ctgcagcttc cttacacttc ccaagaggag
     4561 aagcagtttg gaaaaacaaa atcagaataa gttggtcctg agttctaact ttggctcttc
     4621 acctttctag tccccaattt atattgttcc tccgtgcgtc agttttacct gtgagataag
     4681 gccagtagcc agccccgtcc tggcagggct gtggtgagga ggggggtgtc cgtgtggaaa
     4741 actccctttg tgagaatggt gcgtcctagg tgttcaccag gtcgtggccg cctctactcc
     4801 ctttctcttt ctccatcctt ctttccttaa agagtcccca gtgctatctg ggacatattc
     4861 ctccgcccag agcagggtcc cgcttcccta aggccctgct ctgggcttct gggtttgagt
     4921 ccttggcaag cccaggagag gcgctcaggc ttccctgtcc cccttcctcg tccaccatct
     4981 catgcccctg gctctcctgc cccttcccta caggggttcc tggctctgct ctagcgatcg
     5041 ccaattcgcc ctatagtgag tcgtattaca attcactggc cgtcgtttta caacgtcgtg
     5101 actgggaaaa ccctggcgtt acccaactta atcgccttgc agcacatccc cctttcgcca
     5161 gctggcgtaa tagcgaagag gcccgcaccg atcgcccttc ccaacagttg cgcagcctga
     5221 atggcgaatg ggnnnnnnnn nnnnnnnnnn nnnnnnnnnn nnnnnnnnnn nnnnnnnnnn
     5281 nnnnnnnnnn nnnnnnnnnn nnnnnnnnnn nnnnnnnnnn nnnnnnnnnn nnnnnnnnnn
     5341 nnnnnnnnnn nnnnnncnnn nnnnnnnnnn nnnnnnnnnn nnnnnnnnnn nnnnnnnnnn
     5401 nnnnnnnnnn nnnnnnnnnn nnnnnnnnnn nnnnnnnnnn nnnnnnnnan nnnnnnnnnn
     5461 nnnnnnnnnn nnnnnnnnnn nnnnnnnnnn nnnnnnnncc tttgacgttg gagtccacgt
     5521 tctttaatag tggactcttg ttccaaactg gaacaacact caaccctatc tcggtctatt
     5581 cttttgattt ataagggatt ttgccgattt cggcctattg gttaaaaaat gagctgattt
     5641 aacaaaaatt taacgcgaat tttaacaaaa tattaacgct tacaatttag gtg
//
